Addgene plasmid #233025: pAAV-EFS-CasRx-P2A-mCherry-pA
Purpose: To Express HA tagged CasRX and mcherry from the mammalian EFS promoter. The CasRx and mCherry are separated by a P2A site
Depositing lab: Jonathan Ploski. Depositing organization: Pennsylvania State University, College of Medicine. Publication: Adeno-associated viral vector resource for the RNA-targeting Cas13d: A comparison of high-fidelity variants, DjCas13d and hfCas13d. Back F, Sandoval A, Vu LM, Hong VM, Bhaskara A, Rodriguez SR, O'Brien JT, Kolber BJ, Kroener S, Ploski JE. Mol Ther Methods Clin Dev. 2025 Aug 20;33(4):101565. doi: 10.1016/j.omtm.2025.101565. eCollection 2025 Dec 11. PubMed 41020266.
Backbone
  Vector backbone: pAAV
  Vector type: AAV
Growth in bacteria
  Bacterial resistance: Ampicillin, 100 μg/mL
  Growth temperature: 37°C
  Growth strain: NEB Stable
  Copy number: High Copy
Gene/Insert
  Gene/Insert name: CasRx/mCherry
  Species: Synthetic
  Tag / fusion protein: mCherry (C terminal on insert)
  Cloning method: Unknown
Terms and licenses: Academic/Nonprofit Terms; Industry Terms: Not Available to Industry
How to cite: pAAV-EFS-CasRx-P2A-mCherry-pA was a gift from Jonathan Ploski (Addgene plasmid # 233025 ; http://n2t.net/addgene:233025 ; RRID:Addgene_233025)
