[The description below was written by a language model from this plasmid's Addgene catalogue record and pLannotate feature annotations shown in this document.]
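Description:
pAAV-EFS-CasRx-P2A-mCherry-pA is an adeno-associated virus transfer plasmid of about 7 kb, built on a pAAV backbone, for expressing the RNA-targeting CRISPR effector CasRx together with a red fluorescent reporter in mammalian cells. It is maintained in bacteria through a high-copy ColE1/pUC-type origin and selected with ampicillin via the β-lactamase gene driven by its own promoter. An f1 phage origin and small remnants of pBR322 bom and rop sequences are also annotated in the backbone. The expression cassette lies between AAV2 inverted terminal repeats, which are the cis elements needed for replication and packaging of the genome into AAV particles. The downstream ITR is annotated in full, whereas only short fragments of the upstream ITR were detected by the automated annotation.

Expression is driven by the EFS promoter, the compact core of the human EF-1α promoter, whose small size helps keep the large cassette within AAV packaging limits. It directs a single open reading frame encoding RfxCas13d (CasRx), the type VI effector from Ruminococcus flavefaciens, followed by an HA epitope tag (annotated as a fragment of a 3xHA element), a P2A peptide and mCherry. Ribosomal skipping at P2A yields HA-tagged CasRx and mCherry as separate proteins, so red fluorescence marks transduced or transfected cells while the HA tag allows immunodetection of the nuclease. A short synthetic polyadenylation signal terminates the transcript. No guide RNA cassette is annotated, so a targeting guide would presumably have to be supplied separately. The plasmid belongs to an AAV vector resource for Cas13d-based RNA knockdown that compares CasRx with high-fidelity variants.
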