Features (pLannotate 1.2.2; 16 found; start..end, strand, type, name):
      1..589     +  rep_origin     ori: high-copy-number ColE1/pMB1/pBR322/pUC origin of replication
    662..689     +  repeat_region  AAV2 ITR (fragment): inverted terminal repeat of adeno-associated virus serotype 2 inverted
    718..745     +  repeat_region  AAV2 ITR (fragment): inverted terminal repeat of adeno-associated virus serotype 2 inverted
    834..1045    +  promoter       EF-1α core promoter: core promoter for human elongation factor EF-1α
   1108..4005    +  CDS            RfxCas13d: RNA-targeting Type VI CRISPR protein from Ruminococcus flavefaciens strain XPD3002 (Konermann et al., 2018)
   4045..4071    +  CDS            3xHA (fragment): three tandem HA epitope tags
   4087..4142    +  CDS            P2A (fragment): 2A peptide from porcine teschovirus-1 polyprotein Eukaryotic ribosomes fail to insert a peptide bond between the Gly and Pro residues, yielding separate polypeptides.
   4144..4850    +  CDS            mCherry (fragment): monomeric derivative of DsRed fluorescent protein (Shaner et al., 2004) mammalian codon-optimized
   4858..4906    +  polyA_signal   poly(A) signal: synthetic polyadenylation signal
   4914..5054    +  repeat_region  AAV2 ITR: inverted terminal repeat of adeno-associated virus serotype 2 inverted
   5059..5110    -  misc_feature   bom (fragment): basis of mobility region from pBR322
   5129..5584    +  rep_origin     f1 ori (sequence partly withheld): f1 bacteriophage origin of replication; arrow indicates direction of (+) strand synthesis
   5585..5634    -  misc_feature   bom (fragment): basis of mobility region from pBR322
   5736..5771    -  CDS            rop (fragment): Rop protein, which maintains plasmids at low copy number; rop
   5866..5970    +  promoter       AmpR promoter: bla
   5971..6831    +  CDS            AmpR: β-lactamase; bla; confers resistance to ampicillin, carbenicillin, and related antibiotics
>Addgene plasmid #233025 | pAAV-EFS-CasRx-P2A-mCherry-pA | addgene full sequence | sequence record 463770 | Addgene NGS Result
TTGAGATCCTTTTTTTCTGCGCGTAATCTGCTGCTTGCAAACAAAAAAACCACCGCTACCAGCGGTGGTT
TGTTTGCCGGATCAAGAGCTACCAACTCTTTTTCCGAAGGTAACTGGCTTCAGCAGAGCGCAGATACCAA
ATACTGTTCTTCTAGTGTAGCCGTAGTTAGGCCACCACTTCAAGAACTCTGTAGCACCGCCTACATACCT
CGCTCTGCTAATCCTGTTACCAGTGGCTGCTGCCAGTGGCGATAAGTCGTGTCTTACCGGGTTGGACTCA
AGACGATAGTTACCGGATAAGGCGCAGCGGTCGGGCTGAACGGGGGGTTCGTGCACACAGCCCAGCTTGG
AGCGAACGACCTACACCGAACTGAGATACCTACAGCGTGAGCTATGAGAAAGCGCCACGCTTCCCGAAGG
GAGAAAGGCGGACAGGTATCCGGTAAGCGGCAGGGTCGGAACAGGAGAGCGCACGAGGGAGCTTCCAGGG
GGAAACGCCTGGTATCTTTATAGTCCTGTCGGGTTTCGCCACCTCTGACTTGAGCGTCGATTTTTGTGAT
GCTCGTCAGGGGGGCGGAGCCTATGGAAAAACGCCAGCAACGCGGCCTTTTTACGGTTCCTGGCCTTTTG
CTGGCCTTTTGCTCACATGTCCTGCAGGCAGCTGCGCGCTCGCTCGCTCACTGAGGCCGCCCGGGCGTCG
GGCGACCTTTGGTCGCCCGGCCTCAGTGAGCGAGCGAGCGCGCAGAGAGGGAGTGGCCAACTCCATCACT
AGGGGTTCCTGCGGCCTCTAGAGCTAGGCGTCCTAGAGTCGAGTGGCTCCGGTGCCCGTCAGTGGGCAGA
GCGCACATCGCCCACAGTCCCCGAGAAGTTGGGGGGAGGGGTCGGCAATTGAACGGGTGCCTAGAGAAGG
TGGCGCGGGGTAAACTGGGAAAGTGATGTCGTGTACTGGCTCCGCCTTTTTCCCGAGGGTGGGGGAGAAC
CGTATATAAGTGCAGTAGTCGCCGTGAACGTTCTTTTTCGCAACGGGTTTGCCGCCAGAACACAGGTGTC
GTGACGCGGACCGGTGCCACCATGAGCCCCAAGAAGAAGAGAAAGGTGGAGGCCAGCATCGAAAAAAAAA
AGTCCTTCGCCAAGGGCATGGGCGTGAAGTCCACACTCGTGTCCGGCTCCAAAGTGTACATGACAACCTT
CGCCGAAGGCAGCGACGCCAGGCTGGAAAAGATCGTGGAGGGCGACAGCATCAGGAGCGTGAATGAGGGC
GAGGCCTTCAGCGCTGAAATGGCCGATAAAAACGCCGGCTATAAGATCGGCAACGCCAAATTCAGCCATC
CTAAGGGCTACGCCGTGGTGGCTAACAACCCTCTGTATACAGGACCCGTCCAGCAGGATATGCTCGGCCT
GAAGGAAACTCTGGAAAAGAGGTACTTCGGCGAGAGCGCTGATGGCAATGACAATATTTGTATCCAGGTG
ATCCATAACATCCTGGACATTGAAAAAATCCTCGCCGAATACATTACCAACGCCGCCTACGCCGTCAACA
ATATCTCCGGCCTGGATAAGGACATTATTGGATTCGGCAAGTTCTCCACAGTGTATACCTACGACGAATT
CAAAGACCCCGAGCACCATAGGGCCGCTTTCAACAATAACGATAAGCTCATCAACGCCATCAAGGCCCAG
TATGACGAGTTCGACAACTTCCTCGATAACCCCAGACTCGGCTATTTCGGCCAGGCCTTTTTCAGCAAGG
AGGGCAGAAATTACATCATCAATTACGGCAACGAATGCTATGACATTCTGGCCCTCCTGAGCGGACTGAG
GCACTGGGTGGTCCATAACAACGAAGAAGAGTCCAGGATCTCCAGGACCTGGCTCTACAACCTCGATAAG
AACCTCGACAACGAATACATCTCCACCCTCAACTACCTCTACGACAGGATCACCAATGAGCTGACCAACT
CCTTCTCCAAGAACTCCGCCGCCAACGTGAACTATATTGCCGAAACTCTGGGAATCAACCCTGCCGAATT
CGCCGAACAATATTTCAGATTCAGCATTATGAAAGAGCAGAAAAACCTCGGATTCAATATCACCAAGCTC
AGGGAAGTGATGCTGGACAGGAAGGATATGTCCGAGATCAGGAAAAATCATAAGGTGTTCGACTCCATCA
GGACCAAGGTCTACACCATGATGGACTTTGTGATTTATAGGTATTACATCGAAGAGGATGCCAAGGTGGC
TGCCGCCAATAAGTCCCTCCCCGATAATGAGAAGTCCCTGAGCGAGAAGGATATCTTTGTGATTAACCTG
AGGGGCTCCTTCAACGACGACCAGAAGGATGCCCTCTACTACGATGAAGCTAATAGAATTTGGAGAAAGC
TCGAAAATATCATGCACAACATCAAGGAATTTAGGGGAAACAAGACAAGAGAGTATAAGAAGAAGGACGC
CCCTAGACTGCCCAGAATCCTGCCCGCTGGCCGTGATGTTTCCGCCTTCAGCAAACTCATGTATGCCCTG
ACCATGTTCCTGGATGGCAAGGAGATCAACGACCTCCTGACCACCCTGATTAATAAATTCGATAACATCC
AGAGCTTCCTGAAGGTGATGCCTCTCATCGGAGTCAACGCTAAGTTCGTGGAGGAATACGCCTTTTTCAA
AGACTCCGCCAAGATCGCCGATGAGCTGAGGCTGATCAAGTCCTTCGCTAGAATGGGAGAACCTATTGCC
GATGCCAGGAGGGCCATGTATATCGACGCCATCCGTATTTTAGGAACCAACCTGTCCTATGATGAGCTCA
AGGCCCTCGCCGACACCTTTTCCCTGGACGAGAACGGAAACAAGCTCAAGAAAGGCAAGCACGGCATGAG
AAATTTCATTATTAATAACGTGATCAGCAATAAAAGGTTCCACTACCTGATCAGATACGGTGATCCTGCC
CACCTCCATGAGATCGCCAAAAACGAGGCCGTGGTGAAGTTCGTGCTCGGCAGGATCGCTGACATCCAGA
AAAAACAGGGCCAGAACGGCAAGAACCAGATCGACAGGTACTACGAAACTTGTATCGGAAAGGATAAGGG
CAAGAGCGTGAGCGAAAAGGTGGACGCTCTCACAAAGATCATCACCGGAATGAACTACGACCAATTCGAC
AAGAAAAGGAGCGTCATTGAGGACACCGGCAGGGAAAACGCCGAGAGGGAGAAGTTTAAAAAGATCATCA
GCCTGTACCTCACCGTGATCTACCACATCCTCAAGAATATTGTCAATATCAACGCCAGGTACGTCATCGG
ATTCCATTGCGTCGAGCGTGATGCTCAACTGTACAAGGAGAAAGGCTACGACATCAATCTCAAGAAACTG
GAAGAGAAGGGATTCAGCTCCGTCACCAAGCTCTGCGCTGGCATTGATGAAACTGCCCCCGATAAGAGAA
AGGACGTGGAAAAGGAGATGGCTGAAAGAGCCAAGGAGAGCATTGACAGCCTCGAGAGCGCCAACCCCAA
GCTGTATGCCAATTACATCAAATACAGCGACGAGAAGAAAGCCGAGGAGTTCACCAGGCAGATTAACAGG
GAGAAGGCCAAAACCGCCCTGAACGCCTACCTGAGGAACACCAAGTGGAATGTGATCATCAGGGAGGACC
TCCTGAGAATTGACAACAAGACATGTACCCTGTTCAGAAACAAGGCCGTCCACCTGGAAGTGGCCAGGTA
TGTCCACGCCTATATCAACGACATTGCCGAGGTCAATTCCTACTTCCAACTGTACCATTACATCATGCAG
AGAATTATCATGAATGAGAGGTACGAGAAAAGCAGCGGAAAGGTGTCCGAGTACTTCGACGCTGTGAATG
ACGAGAAGAAGTACAACGATAGGCTCCTGAAACTGCTGTGTGTGCCTTTCGGCTACTGTATCCCCAGGTT
TAAGAACCTGAGCATCGAGGCCCTGTTCGATAGGAACGAGGCCGCCAAGTTCGACAAGGAGAAAAAGAAG
GTGTCCGGCAATTCCGGATCCGGACCTAAGAAAAAGAGGAAGGTGGCCGCTGCGTACCCATACGATGTTC
CAGATTACGCTGCCAGCGGCTCCGGAGCCACGAACTTCTCTCTGTTAAAGCAAGCAGGAGACGTGGAAGA
AAACCCCGGTCCCGTGAGCAAGGGCGAGGAGGATAACATGGCCATCATCAAGGAGTTCATGCGCTTCAAG
GTGCACATGGAGGGCTCCGTGAACGGCCACGAGTTCGAGATCGAGGGCGAGGGCGAGGGCCGCCCCTACG
AGGGCACCCAGACCGCCAAGCTGAAGGTGACCAAGGGTGGCCCCCTGCCCTTCGCCTGGGACATCCTGTC
CCCTCAGTTCATGTACGGCTCCAAGGCCTACGTGAAGCACCCCGCCGACATCCCCGACTACTTGAAGCTG
TCCTTCCCCGAGGGCTTCAAGTGGGAGCGCGTGATGAACTTCGAGGACGGCGGCGTGGTGACCGTGACCC
AGGACTCCTCCCTGCAGGACGGCGAGTTCATCTACAAGGTGAAGCTGCGCGGCACCAACTTCCCCTCCGA
CGGCCCCGTAATGCAGAAGAAGACCATGGGCTGGGAGGCCTCCTCCGAGCGGATGTACCCCGAGGACGGC
GCCCTGAAGGGCGAGATCAAGCAGAGGCTGAAGCTGAAGGACGGCGGCCACTACGACGCTGAGGTCAAGA
CCACCTACAAGGCCAAGAAGCCCGTGCAGCTGCCCGGCGCCTACAACGTCAACATCAAGTTGGACATCAC
CTCCCACAACGAGGACTACACCATCGTGGAACAGTACGAACGCGCCGAGGGCCGCCACTCCACCGGCGGC
ATGGACGAGCTGTACAAGTAAAAGCTTAATAAAAGATCTTTATTTTCATTAGATCTGTGTGTTGGTTTTT
TGTGTGCGGCCGCAGGAACCCCTAGTGATGGAGTTGGCCACTCCCTCTCTGCGCGCTCGCTCGCTCACTG
AGGCCGGGCGACCAAAGGTCGCCCGACGCCCGGGCTTTGCCCGGGCGGCCTCAGTGAGCGAGCGAGCGCG
CAGCTGCCTGCAGGGGCGCCTGATGCGGTATTTTCTCCTTACGCATCTGTGCGGTATTTCACACCGCATA
[95 nt withheld, positions 5111-5205]
T
[46 nt withheld, positions 5207-5252]
C
[141 nt withheld, positions 5254-5394]
CCTTTGACGTTGGAGTCCACGTTCTTT
[37 nt withheld, positions 5422-5458]
ACTCTATCTCGGGCTATTCTTTTGATTTATAAGGGATTTTGCCGATTTCGGTCTATTGGTTAAAAAATGA
GCTGATTTAACAAAAATTTAACGCGAATTTTAACAAAATATTAACGTTTACAATTTTATGGTGCACTCTC
AGTACAATCTGCTCTGATGCCGCATAGTTAAGCCAGCCCCGACACCCGCCAACACCCGCTGACGCGCCCT
GACGGGCTTGTCTGCTCCCGGCATCCGCTTACAGACAAGCTGTGACCGTCTCCGGGAGCTGCATGTGTCA
GAGGTTTTCACCGTCATCACCGAAACGCGCGAGACGAAAGGGCCTCGTGATACGCCTATTTTTATAGGTT
AATGTCATGATAATAATGGTTTCTTAGACGTCAGGTGGCACTTTTCGGGGAAATGTGCGCGGAACCCCTA
TTTGTTTATTTTTCTAAATACATTCAAATATGTATCCGCTCATGAGACAATAACCCTGATAAATGCTTCA
ATAATATTGAAAAAGGAAGAGTATGAGTATTCAACATTTCCGTGTCGCCCTTATTCCCTTTTTTGCGGCA
TTTTGCCTTCCTGTTTTTGCTCACCCAGAAACGCTGGTGAAAGTAAAAGATGCTGAAGATCAGTTGGGTG
CACGAGTGGGTTACATCGAACTGGATCTCAACAGCGGTAAGATCCTTGAGAGTTTTCGCCCCGAAGAACG
TTTTCCAATGATGAGCACTTTTAAAGTTCTGCTATGTGGCGCGGTATTATCCCGTATTGACGCCGGGCAA
GAGCAACTCGGTCGCCGCATACACTATTCTCAGAATGACTTGGTTGAGTACTCACCAGTCACAGAAAAGC
ATCTTACGGATGGCATGACAGTAAGAGAATTATGCAGTGCTGCCATAACCATGAGTGATAACACTGCGGC
CAACTTACTTCTGACAACGATCGGAGGACCGAAGGAGCTAACCGCTTTTTTGCACAACATGGGGGATCAT
GTAACTCGCCTTGATCGTTGGGAACCGGAGCTGAATGAAGCCATACCAAACGACGAGCGTGACACCACGA
TGCCTGTAGCAATGGCAACAACGTTGCGCAAACTATTAACTGGCGAACTACTTACTCTAGCTTCCCGGCA
ACAATTAATAGACTGGATGGAGGCGGATAAAGTTGCAGGACCACTTCTGCGCTCGGCCCTTCCGGCTGGC
TGGTTTATTGCTGATAAATCTGGAGCCGGTGAGCGTGGAAGCCGCGGTATCATTGCAGCACTGGGGCCAG
ATGGTAAGCCCTCCCGTATCGTAGTTATCTACACGACGGGGAGTCAGGCAACTATGGATGAACGAAATAG
ACAGATCGCTGAGATAGGTGCCTCACTGATTAAGCATTGGTAACTGTCAGACCAAGTTTACTCATATATA
CTTTAGATTGATTTAAAACTTCATTTTTAATTTAAAAGGATCTAGGTGAAGATCCTTTTTGATAATCTCA
TGACCAAAATCCCTTAACGTGAGTTTTCGTTCCACTGAGCGTCAGACCCCGTAGAAAAGATCAAAGGATC
TTC
